Addgene plasmid #136699: pISH-Olfr1338
Purpose: Template to synthesize riboprobes for in situ hybridization (ISH) for Olfr1338
Depositing lab: Peter Mombaerts. Depositing organization: Max Planck Research Unit for Neurogenetics. Publication: The Zonal Organization of Odorant Receptor Gene Choice in the Main Olfactory Epithelium of the Mouse. Zapiec B, Mombaerts P. Cell Rep. 2020 Mar 24;30(12):4220-4234.e5. doi: 10.1016/j.celrep.2020.02.110. PubMed 32209480.
Backbone
  Vector backbone: pGEM-T-Easy
  Vector type: in situ probe
Growth in bacteria
  Bacterial resistance: Ampicillin, 100 μg/mL
  Growth temperature: 37°C
  Growth strain: DH5alpha
  Copy number: High Copy
Gene/Insert
  Gene/Insert name: Olfr1338
  Species: M. musculus (mouse)
  Mutation: ISH Probe insert
  Entrez Gene: Olfr1338 (a.k.a. MOR259-4P, MOR259-9, Olfr1524-ps1)
  Cloning method: Unknown
  Sequencing primers: 5′ Unknown
Terms and licenses: Academic/Nonprofit Terms; Industry Terms: Not Available to Industry
Depositor comments: ISH probe for mouse gene: Olfr1338 aka MOR259-9
How to cite: pISH-Olfr1338 was a gift from Peter Mombaerts (Addgene plasmid # 136699 ; http://n2t.net/addgene:136699 ; RRID:Addgene_136699)
