[The description below was written by a language model from this plasmid's Addgene catalogue record and pLannotate feature annotations shown in this document.]
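Description:
pISH-Olfr1338 is an in situ hybridization probe template built on the pGEM-T-Easy cloning vector, a small high-copy bacterial plasmid of about 4.1 kb in the sequenced record. It is maintained in E. coli through a ColE1/pUC-type origin and selected with ampicillin via the β-lactamase (AmpR) gene and its own promoter. The backbone also carries an f1 phage origin, which permits single-stranded DNA production, along with the remnants of the lac region typical of this vector family: CAP binding site, lac promoter and operator, and lacZα fragments interrupted by the cloning site. It has no elements for expression in eukaryotic cells.

The insert is a fragment of the mouse odorant receptor gene Olfr1338 (also known as MOR259-9), described by the depositor as the ISH probe insert. The automated annotation labels a roughly 900 bp stretch in this position as the human odorant receptor OR2G3, which most likely reflects homology-based matching to a related receptor rather than the true identity of the insert. A short hornet peptide hit next to the SP6 promoter looks like a spurious match. The insert sits between convergent bacteriophage SP6 and T7 promoters, so in vitro transcription with one or the other polymerase yields RNA from either strand. With the receptor-like reading frame in the same orientation as SP6, T7 would be expected to produce the antisense probe and SP6 the sense control, though the record does not state this explicitly, nor the cloning method or exact probe boundaries. The plasmid serves as a template for riboprobes that detect Olfr1338 transcripts, and its associated publication concerns the zonal pattern of odorant receptor gene choice in the mouse main olfactory epithelium.
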