Features (pLannotate 1.2.2; 14 found; start..end, strand, type, name):
    406..498     +  CDS            lacI (fragment): lac repressor; lacI; The lac repressor binds to the lac operator to inhibit transcription in E. coli. This inhibition can be relieved by adding lactose or isopropyl-β-D-thiogalactopyranoside (IPTG).
    511..532     +  protein_bind   CAP binding site: CAP binding activates transcription in the presence of cAMP. E. coli catabolite activator protein
    547..577     +  promoter       lac promoter: promoter for the E. coli lac operon
    585..601     +  protein_bind   lac operator: The lac repressor binds to the lac operator to inhibit transcription in E. coli. This inhibition can be relieved by adding lactose or isopropyl-β-D-thiogalactopyranoside (IPTG). lac repressor encoded by lacI
    643..661     +  promoter       SP6 promoter: promoter for bacteriophage SP6 RNA polymerase
    673..735     +  CDS            VESPI_VESMG (fragment): Experimental evidence at protein level: Swiss-Prot protein existence level 1. Shows contractile activity on isolated ileum smooth muscle. From Vespa magnifica (Hornet).
    836..1732    +  CDS            OR2G3: OR2G3_HUMAN - Experimental evidence at transcript level: Swiss-Prot protein existence level 2. Odorant receptor. From Homo sapiens (Human).
   1850..1868    -  promoter       T7 promoter: promoter for bacteriophage T7 RNA polymerase
   1871..2028    +  CDS            lacZα (fragment): LacZα fragment of β-galactosidase; lacZ fragment
   2032..2460    +  rep_origin     f1 ori (sequence partly withheld): f1 bacteriophage origin of replication; arrow indicates direction of (+) strand synthesis
   2488..2538    -  misc_feature   bom (fragment): basis of mobility region from pBR322
   2565..2669    +  promoter       AmpR promoter: bla
   2670..3530    +  CDS            AmpR: β-lactamase; bla; confers resistance to ampicillin, carbenicillin, and related antibiotics
   3701..223     +  rep_origin     ori (across the origin): high-copy-number ColE1/pMB1/pBR322/pUC origin of replication
>Addgene plasmid #136699 | pISH-Olfr1338 | addgene full sequence | sequence record 300790 | Addgene NGS Result
CGAACTGAGATACCTACAGCGTGAGCTATGAGAAAGCGCCACGCTTCCCGAAGGGAGAAAGGCGGACAGG
TATCCGGTAAGCGGCAGGGTCGGAACAGGAGAGCGCACGAGGGAGCTTCCAGGGGGAAACGCCTGGTATC
TTTATAGTCCTGTCGGGTTTCGCCACCTCTGACTTGAGCGTCGATTTTTGTGATGCTCGTCAGGGGGGCG
GAGCCTATGGAAAAACGCCAGCAACGCGGCCTTTTTACGGTTCCTGGCCTTTTGCTGGCCTTTTGCTCAC
ATGTTCTTTCCTGCGTTATCCCCTGATTCTGTGGATAACCGTATTACCGCCTTTGAGTGAGCTGATACCG
CTCGCCGCAGCCGAACGACCGAGCGCAGCGAGTCAGTGAGCGAGGAAGCGGAAGAGCGCCCAATACGCAA
ACCGCCTCTCCCCGCGCGTTGGCCGATTCATTAATGCAGCTGGCACGACAGGTTTCCCGACTGGAAAGCG
GGCAGTGAGCGCAACGCAATTAATGTGAGTTAGCTCACTCATTAGGCACCCCAGGCTTTACACTTTATGC
TTCCGGCTCGTATGTTGTGTGGAATTGTGAGCGGATAACAATTTCACACAGGAAACAGCTATGACCATGA
TTACGCCAAGCTATTTAGGTGACACTATAGAATACTCAAGCTATGCATCCAACGCGTTGGGAGCTCTCCC
ATATGGTCGACCTGCAGGCGGCCGCGAATTCACTAGTGATTTTCCCTTTCTGCCTCTATCGATGTCATGT
GTCAGATGATACATAGAATAATGGATTCTCTTACAGGCTCCACCATGTGGATGTTTCCAAGGCAGAACCA
AAGTTGGGTTTCAGAGTTCATCCTGATTGGCTTCTCCAGTGATCCCACAACCAACAGCATCCTCTTCATT
GTCTTCCTTCTCATCTACCTGAACTCAGTCCTGGGCAACGGACTCATCATCATGCTGGTCTGCCTGGACA
CACAGCTGCACACTCCTATGTACTTTTTCCTCTGTACCCTCTCCCTGTTGGATATGAGCTATGTCACTAC
CACCATGCCCCAGATGTTGGTGCATCTTCTTGCTCACTCTCAGACCATCTCCTTTGCTGGCTGCTGGCTG
CAGATGTATATGTTCAGTGCCCTGGGTATAGCTGAGAGCATCCTCTTTGTTGTGATGGCTTATGACCGGT
ATGTGGCAATTTGCTATCCACTGCGCTATACTGTCATCCTCAACTGGGGCCTGTGCATACGATTGGCAGC
AGGGACTTGGATCTGTGGTTCCTTTTCCTCTTTGTTGCATACTTTCTTCACCATGAGTCTGCCATATTGT
GGGCCCAAAAGGGTTGACCACTATTTCTGTGAAGGTCCTTCAGTGCGTAGTCTGGCTTGCATGGATACCC
ACCTCATTGAGATGGTGGACTTGGTGTTGAGTGTTTTTGTGGTTGTTACTCCAATTTCCCTCATTGTGGC
TTCCTACATTCACATTACCAAGGCAATTCTCAAGATCAAGTCCACCCAGGCCCGCTGTAAAGCTTTCTCT
ACCTGTGCCTCCCACCTGACTGTGGTCACATTTTTCTATATTCCAGCCATTTACATCTACATTAGGCCAA
ACTCCAGCTACTCCCCTGAGAGAGACAAGCAGATCTCACTCTTTTACAATGTTTTCACAGCCTTGCTCAA
CCCTGTGGTCTATAGTCTGAGAAACAAGGACATTAAGAGGGCATTCTCAAGGTAATGGGACTTGGTAGGA
TGGACTGGTGAACCAGCATCCTGGGAAGCTGGAGTATTCAAATCGAATTCCCGCGGCCGCCATGGCGGCC
GGGAGCATGCGACGTCGGGCCCAATTCGCCCTATAGTGAGTCGTATTACAATTCACTGGCCGTCGTTTTA
CAACGTCGTGACTGGGAAAACCCTGGCGTTACCCAACTTAATCGCCTTGCAGCACATCCCCCTTTCGCCA
GCTGGCGTAATAGCGAAGAGGCCCGCACCGATCGCCCTTCCCAACAGTTGCGCAGCCTGAATGGCGAATG
G
[124 nt withheld, positions 2032-2155]
C
[91 nt withheld, positions 2157-2247]
A
[49 nt withheld, positions 2249-2297]
CCTTTGACGTTGGAGTCCACGTTCTTT
[37 nt withheld, positions 2325-2361]
ACCCTATCTCGGTCTATTCTTTTGATTTATAAGGGATTTTGCCGATTTCGGCCTATTGGTTAAAAAATGA
GCTGATTTAACAAAAATTTAACGCGAATTTTAACAAAATATTAACGCTTACAATTTCCTGATGCGGTATT
TTCTCCTTACGCATCTGTGCGGTATTTCACACCGCATCAGGTGGCACTTTTCGGGGAAATGTGCGCGGAA
CCCCTATTTGTTTATTTTTCTAAATACATTCAAATATGTATCCGCTCATGAGACAATAACCCTGATAAAT
GCTTCAATAATATTGAAAAAGGAAGAGTATGAGTATTCAACATTTCCGTGTCGCCCTTATTCCCTTTTTT
GCGGCATTTTGCCTTCCTGTTTTTGCTCACCCAGAAACGCTGGTGAAAGTAAAAGATGCTGAAGATCAGT
TGGGTGCACGAGTGGGTTACATCGAACTGGATCTCAACAGCGGTAAGATCCTTGAGAGTTTTCGCCCCGA
AGAACGTTTTCCAATGATGAGCACTTTTAAAGTTCTGCTATGTGGCGCGGTATTATCCCGTATTGACGCC
GGGCAAGAGCAACTCGGTCGCCGCATACACTATTCTCAGAATGACTTGGTTGAGTACTCACCAGTCACAG
AAAAGCATCTTACGGATGGCATGACAGTAAGAGAATTATGCAGTGCTGCCATAACCATGAGTGATAACAC
TGCGGCCAACTTACTTCTGACAACGATCGGAGGACCGAAGGAGCTAACCGCTTTTTTGCACAACATGGGG
GATCATGTAACTCGCCTTGATCGTTGGGAACCGGAGCTGAATGAAGCCATACCAAACGACGAGCGTGACA
CCACGATGCCTGTAGCAATGGCAACAACGTTGCGCAAACTATTAACTGGCGAACTACTTACTCTAGCTTC
CCGGCAACAATTAATAGACTGGATGGAGGCGGATAAAGTTGCAGGACCACTTCTGCGCTCGGCCCTTCCG
GCTGGCTGGTTTATTGCTGATAAATCTGGAGCCGGTGAGCGTGGGTCTCGCGGTATCATTGCAGCACTGG
GGCCAGATGGTAAGCCCTCCCGTATCGTAGTTATCTACACGACGGGGAGTCAGGCAACTATGGATGAACG
AAATAGACAGATCGCTGAGATAGGTGCCTCACTGATTAAGCATTGGTAACTGTCAGACCAAGTTTACTCA
TATATACTTTAGATTGATTTAAAACTTCATTTTTAATTTAAAAGGATCTAGGTGAAGATCCTTTTTGATA
ATCTCATGACCAAAATCCCTTAACGTGAGTTTTCGTTCCACTGAGCGTCAGACCCCGTAGAAAAGATCAA
AGGATCTTCTTGAGATCCTTTTTTTCTGCGCGTAATCTGCTGCTTGCAAACAAAAAAACCACCGCTACCA
GCGGTGGTTTGTTTGCCGGATCAAGAGCTACCAACTCTTTTTCCGAAGGTAACTGGCTTCAGCAGAGCGC
AGATACCAAATACTGTTCTTCTAGTGTAGCCGTAGTTAGGCCACCACTTCAAGAACTCTGTAGCACCGCC
TACATACCTCGCTCTGCTAATCCTGTTACCAGTGGCTGCTGCCAGTGGCGATAAGTCGTGTCTTACCGGG
TTGGACTCAAGACGATAGTTACCGGATAAGGCGCAGCGGTCGGGCTGAACGGGGGGTTCGTGCACACAGC
CCAGCTTGGAGCGAACGACCTACAC
